Addgene plasmid #98298: pPMVAd3
Purpose: Enhancing the lower-part mevalonate pathway; overexpressing yeast mevalonate pathway genes under the control of consitutive promoters.
Depositing lab: Claudia Vickers. Depositing organization: University of Queensland. Publication: A squalene synthase protein degradation method for improved sesquiterpene production in Saccharomyces cerevisiae. Peng B, Plan MR, Chrysanthopoulos P, Hodson MP, Nielsen LK, Vickers CE. Metab Eng. 2017 Jan;39:209-219. doi: 10.1016/j.ymben.2016.12.003. Epub 2016 Dec 8. PubMed 27939849.
Backbone
  Vector backbone: pRS424
  Vector type: Yeast Expression
Growth in bacteria
  Bacterial resistance: Ampicillin, 100 μg/mL
  Growth temperature: 37°C
  Growth strain: DH5alpha
  Copy number: High Copy
Gene/Insert
  Gene/Insert name: PRPL8B-ERG12-TNAT5-PSSB1-ERG8-TIDP1-PRPL3-MVD1-TIDP1-PYEF3-IDI1-TRPL15A
  Species: S. cerevisiae (budding yeast)
  Cloning method: Ligation Independent Cloning
Terms and licenses: Academic/Nonprofit Terms; Industry Terms: Not Available to Industry
Depositor comments: Yeast gene fragments were amplified from CEN.PK strain. The relative sequences in plasmids are based on S288C genomic sequence.
How to cite: pPMVAd3 was a gift from Claudia Vickers (Addgene plasmid # 98298 ; http://n2t.net/addgene:98298 ; RRID:Addgene_98298)
