[The description below was written by a language model from this plasmid's Addgene catalogue record and pLannotate feature annotations shown in this document.]
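Description:
pPMVAd3 is a yeast expression plasmid of about 13 kb built on the pRS424 backbone, a yeast–E. coli shuttle vector. In bacteria it replicates from a high-copy ColE1/pUC-type origin and is selected with ampicillin through the β-lactamase gene. In Saccharomyces cerevisiae it is maintained episomally at multiple copies by the 2μ origin and selected by complementation of tryptophan auxotrophy with the TRP1 marker under its own promoter. Short annotated remnants of rop, bom and an M13 origin are backbone fragments rather than functional payload.

The insert is a four-gene array, assembled by ligation-independent cloning, that encodes the lower part of the yeast mevalonate pathway: ERG12 (mevalonate kinase), ERG8 (phosphomevalonate kinase), MVD1 (diphosphomevalonate decarboxylase) and IDI1 (isopentenyl diphosphate isomerase, which interconverts IPP and DMAPP). All four coding sequences lie in the same orientation, and each has its own constitutive yeast promoter and terminator. According to the insert name, these are the RPL8B promoter and NAT5 terminator for ERG12, SSB1 promoter and IDP1 terminator for ERG8, RPL3 promoter and IDP1 terminator for MVD1, and YEF3 promoter and RPL15A terminator for IDI1. The feature table does not annotate these regulatory regions directly. The small fragments of SEC63, PTP1, PEX19 and an uncertain open reading frame found between the genes probably reflect neighbouring genomic sequence carried along with the promoter and terminator pieces. The gene fragments were amplified from a CEN.PK strain.

The stated purpose is to strengthen flux through the lower mevalonate pathway by constitutive overexpression, and the associated work concerns engineering yeast for improved sesquiterpene production.
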