Features (pLannotate 1.2.2; 18 found; start..end, strand, type, name):
    279..1607    +  CDS            ERG12: KIME_YEAST - Also known as RAR1. Experimental evidence at protein level: Swiss-Prot protein existence level 1. RAR (regulation of autonomous replication) is a protein whose activity increases the mitotic stability of plasmids. From Saccharomyces cerevisiae (strain ATCC 204508 / S288c) (Baker's yeast).
   1756..1914    -  CDS            SEC63 (fragment): SEC63_YEAST - Also known as NPL1, PTL1. Experimental evidence at protein level: Swiss-Prot protein existence level 1. Acts as component of the Sec62/63 complex which is involved in SRP-independent post-translational translocation across the endoplasmic reticulum (ER) and functions together with the Sec61 complex and KAR2 in a channel-forming translocon complex. A cycle of assembly and disassembly of Sec62/63 complex from SEC61 may govern the activity of the translocon. SEC63 may affect SEC1-polypeptide interactions by increasing the affinity of targeting pathways for SEC61 and/or by modifying
   1910..2062    +  CDS            PTP1 (fragment): PTP1_YEAST - Experimental evidence at protein level: Swiss-Prot protein existence level 1. Is not required for vegetative growth. From Saccharomyces cerevisiae (strain ATCC 204508 / S288c) (Baker's yeast).
   2421..3773    +  CDS            ERG8: ERG8_YEAST - Experimental evidence at protein level: Swiss-Prot protein existence level 1. From Saccharomyces cerevisiae (strain ATCC 204508 / S288c) (Baker's yeast).
   3913..4080    -  CDS            PEX19 (fragment): PEX19_YEAST - Also known as PAS12. Experimental evidence at protein level: Swiss-Prot protein existence level 1. Required for proper post-translational import and stabilization of peroxisomal membrane proteins (PMPs). Acts as a cytosolic import receptor for PMPs and delivers them to the docking factor PEX3 at the peroxisomal membrane for subsequent insertion into the membrane. Acts as a chaperone in stabilizing or maintaining PMPs in the lipid bilayer. Directs PEX17, a peripheral component of the peroxisomal matrix protein translocation machinery, to peroxisomes. Stabilizes VPS1, a protein req
   4773..5960    +  CDS            MVD1: MVD1_YEAST - Also known as ERG19, MPD. Experimental evidence at protein level: Swiss-Prot protein existence level 1. From Saccharomyces cerevisiae (strain ATCC 204508 / S288c) (Baker's yeast).
   6104..6259    +  CDS            YGF2_YEAST (fragment): Protein uncertain: Swiss-Prot protein existence level 5. From Saccharomyces cerevisiae (strain ATCC 204508 / S288c) (Baker's yeast).
   6871..7734    +  CDS            IDI1: IDI1_YEAST - Also known as BOT2. Experimental evidence at protein level: Swiss-Prot protein existence level 1. Catalyzes the 1,3-allylic rearrangement of the homoallylic substrate isopentenyl (IPP) to its highly electrophilic allylic isomer, dimethylallyl diphosphate (DMAPP). From Saccharomyces cerevisiae (strain ATCC 204508 / S288c) (Baker's yeast).
   8111..8699    -  rep_origin     ori: high-copy-number ColE1/pMB1/pBR322/pUC origin of replication
   8870..9730    -  CDS            AmpR: β-lactamase; bla; confers resistance to ampicillin, carbenicillin, and related antibiotics
   9731..9835    -  promoter       AmpR promoter: bla
   9862..11204   -  rep_origin     2μ ori: yeast 2μ plasmid origin of replication
  11272..11307   +  CDS            rop (fragment): Rop protein, which maintains plasmids at low copy number; rop
  11409..11458   +  misc_feature   bom (fragment): basis of mobility region from pBR322
  11597..11744   +  promoter       TRP1 promoter: S. cerevisiae TRP1
  11745..12419   +  CDS            TRP1: phosphoribosylanthranilate isomerase, required for tryptophan biosynthesis; S. cerevisiae TRP1; yeast auxotrophic marker
  12470..12521   +  misc_feature   bom (fragment): basis of mobility region from pBR322
  12522..12621   -  rep_origin     M13 ori (fragment): M13 bacteriophage origin of replication; arrow indicates direction of (+) strand synthesis
>Addgene plasmid #98298 | pPMVAd3 | addgene full sequence | sequence record 190181 | Addgene NGS Result
TCCGTACATCTTAGACACCCTTTTCTTTTTTTCNTTTTTTTTTTTTTTTTTTGGCTTCCGAAGTGCCGAC
AACTAAAGAATTATCGCATTTTTTTTGAATACATCATACTATACGATAGAACGCATTGAAACTTTTCCCA
TCTCAAAATCCAGGGACAATAGTATGGGATCGATATTATTATCAAGACATAAGTATTGTGATGCGCACGT
TGAAATTCACTATTTTTTTTTTTTATATCTGTTTTTCAATACAGTGAACACGATAACTGAAAGAAACAAT
GTCATTACCGTTCTTAACTTCTGCACCGGGAAAGGTTATTATTTTTGGTGAACACTCTGCTGTGTACAAC
AAGCCTGCCGTCGCTGCTAGTGTGTCTGCGTTGAGAACCTACCTGCTAATAAGCGAGTCATCTGCACCAG
ATACTATTGAATTGGACTTCCCGGACATTAGCTTTAATCATAAGTGGTCCATCAATGATTTCAATGCCAT
CACCGAGGATCAAGTAAACTCCCAAAAATTGGCCAAGGCTCAACAAGCCACCGATGGCTTGTCTCAGGAA
CTCGTTAGTCTTTTGGATCCGTTGTTAGCTCAACTATCCGAATCCTTCCACTACCATGCAGCGTTTTGTT
TCCTGTATATGTTTGTTTGCCTATGCCCCCATGCCAAGAATATTAAGTTTTCTTTAAAGTCTACTTTACC
CATCGGTGCTGGGTTGGGCTCAAGCGCCTCTATTTCTGTATCACTGGCCTTAGCTATGGCCTACTTGGGG
GGGTTAATAGGATCTAATGACTTGGAAAAGCTGTCAGAAAACGATAAGCATATAGTGAATCAATGGGCCT
TCATAGGTGAAAAGTGTATTCACGGTACCCCTTCAGGAATAGATAACGCTGTGGCCACTTATGGTAATGC
CCTGCTATTTGAAAAAGACTCACATAATGGAACAATAAACACAAACAATTTTAAGTTCTTAGATGATTTC
CCAGCCATTCCAATGATCCTAACCTATACTAGAATTCCAAGGTCTACAAAAGATCTTGTTGCTCGCGTTC
GTGTGTTGGTCACCGAGAAATTTCCTGAAGTTATGAAGCCAATTCTAGATGCCATGGGTGAATGTGCCCT
ACAAGGCTTAGAGATCATGACTAAGTTAAGTAAATGTAAAGGCACCGATGACGAGGCTGTAGAAACTAAT
AATGAACTGTATGAACAACTATTGGAATTGATAAGAATAAATCATGGACTGCTTGTCTCAATCGGTGTTT
CTCATCCTGGATTAGAACTTATTAAAAATCTGAGCGATGATTTGAGAATTGGCTCCACAAAACTTACCGG
TGCTGGTGGCGGCGGTTGCTCTTTGACTTTGTTACGAAGAGACATTACTCAAGAGCAAATTGACAGTTTC
AAAAAGAAATTGCAAGATGATTTTAGTTACGAGACATTTGAAACAGACTTGGGTGGGACTGGCTGCTGTT
TGTTAAGCGCAAAAAATTTGAATAAAGATCTTAAAATCAAATCCCTAGTATTCCAATTATTTGAAAATAA
AACTACCACAAAGCAACAAATTGACGATCTATTATTGCCAGGAAACACGAATTTACCATGGACTTCATAA
TAGTGACACATTTCTTAACAGATGGCTGAAAAATTTTTTTTTTTTTTTTGGTTTTGCTTTGTATACACAT
GTATCTATTTTTATAAAGATGAAATATATACGTCTAAGAGCTAAAATGAAAAACTATACTAATCACTTAT
ATCTATTCTGGTGATTCATCATCTTCAGCTTCTGTATCCGTATCGATATCAGTATAATCGCTAGCATCAC
TTTCATCATCACTTTCGGTTTCGTCGTCATCAGTAGAGTACTCATCATCCTCCTCAGAATACACCTCTAC
TTGTTCCACTGCAGGAGAATCACGAAGAGCTCCAGAGGAGTACACACGGGACTTGATCGAACAGATCGTG
TTACAGTTGCGCTCGCAAAGAATGAAAATGGTTCAGACAAAGGATCAGTTCCTATTTATCTACCATGCTG
CCAAGTATCTTAACAGTCTTTCCGTGAACCAATAGACAGCTATATAAAAGTTCCTAATTGTGCATTTTTT
CAATAACAATACTTATTCATCCTTATAATTATATTCTAGCTTCGTTGTCATGGGAACATAGCCCATACAC
CGCAGTTATTTATGATCATTTCGAACGGGAAGTATGGATGAATCTTTTTTTTTTTTTTTTTATAGCACGC
AACTGAAAAAAAAAAAGAAAAATTTTTCATCTTCGCTCGACGTTTCTTTTGTAGTACTCATCTCTTTTTA
TATAAAGATTAATTAGTTATTGTCGCTTTGCTTTTCCTTCTTTAAAAAATGTTTCTTGCTTTTGGATTTT
CAGATGTCCCAAGATCATTACAGTATTTTAATTGAACAAAATGTCAGAGTTGAGAGCCTTCAGTGCCCCA
GGGAAAGCGTTACTAGCTGGTGGATATTTAGTTTTAGATCCGAAATATGAAGCATTTGTAGTCGGATTAT
CGGCAAGAATGCATGCTGTAGCCCATCCTTACGGTTCATTGCAAGAGTCTGATAAGTTTGAAGTGCGTGT
GAAAAGTAAACAATTTAAAGATGGGGAGTGGCTGTACCATATAAGTCCTAAAACTGGCTTCATTCCTGTT
TCGATAGGCGGATCTAAGAACCCTTTCATTGAAAAAGTTATCGCTAACGTATTTAGCTACTTTAAGCCTA
ACATGGACGACTACTGCAATAGAAACTTGTTCGTTATTGATATTTTCTCTGATGATGCCTACCATTCTCA
GGAGGACAGCGTTACCGAACATCGTGGCAACAGAAGATTGAGTTTTCATTCGCACAGAATTGAAGAAGTT
CCCAAAACAGGGCTGGGCTCCTCGGCAGGTTTAGTCACAGTTTTAACTACAGCTTTGGCCTCCTTTTTTG
TATCGGACCTGGAAAATAATGTAGACAAATATAGAGAAGTTATTCATAATTTATCACAAGTTGCTCATTG
TCAAGCTCAGGGTAAAATTGGAAGCGGGTTTGATGTAGCGGCGGCAGCATATGGATCTATCAGATATAGA
AGATTCCCACCCGCATTAATCTCTAATTTGCCAGATATTGGAAGTGCTACTTACGGCAGTAAACTGGCGC
ATTTGGTTAATGAAGAAGACTGGAATATAACGATTAAAAGTAACCATTTACCTTCGGGATTAACTTTATG
GATGGGCGATATTAAGAATGGTTCAGAAACAGTAAAACTGGTCCAGAAGGTAAAAAATTGGTATGATTCG
CATATGCCGGAAAGCTTGAAAATATATACAGAACTCGATCATGCAAATTCTAGATTTATGGATGGACTAT
CTAAACTAGATCGCTTACACGAGACTCATGACGATTACAGCGATCAGATATTTGAGTCTCTTGAGAGGAA
TGACTGTACCTGTCAAAAGTATCCTGAGATCACAGAAGTTAGAGATGCAGTTGCCACAATTAGACGTTCC
TTTAGAAAAATAACTAAAGAATCTGGTGCCGATATCGAACCTCCCGTACAAACTAGCTTATTGGATGATT
GCCAGACCTTAAAAGGAGTTCTTACTTGCTTAATACCTGGTGCTGGTGGTTATGACGCCATTGCAGTGAT
TGCTAAGCAAGATGTTGATCTTAGGGCTCAAACCGCTGATGACAAAAGATTTTCTAAGGTTCAATGGCTG
GATGTAACTCAGGCTGACTGGGGTGTTAGGAAAGAAAAAGATCCGGAAACTTATCTTGATAAATAATAGT
GATCGAATTTACGTAGCCCAATCTACCACTTTTTTTTTTCATTTTTTAAAGTGTTATACTTAGTTATGCT
CTAGGATAATGAACTACTTTTTTTTTTTTTTTTTTACTGTTATCATAAATATATATACCTTATTGTTGTT
TGCAACCGTCGGTTAATTCCTTATCAAGGTTCCCCAAGTTCGGATCATTACCATCAATTTCCAACATTTT
CATGAGTTCTTCTTCTTCATTACCGTGTTTTAGGGGGCTGTTCGCACTTCTAATAGGGCTATCACCAAGC
TGTTCTAATTCGTCCAAAAGTTACTAGTTGCCATTACGTACGGTAGGCAAAGGCAAACAAGAATAGCACT
TTTTCACTTGCTGCTTTTTTTTGTGAATGAAGTTTATCGTATATTCTGTTAGTGCCGCTCGTATCAGCCA
CTTACGTTATCATTCTAAAGTAAGTATACGAAATGTGCAAACCTTAGTAGACGTTCAAGAATTGCTCGAT
AATTGCGAACAAACCAGCTGCTAAGCCGGGAAGTTAAGTCCTCAACACAGAAATGATGCAAACAATTTAT
TAAATTCAGTGGTAATGCAACAGCAAGAGGAAAGGTGGAGGGATTAACGCATTTCAGACAGCTTTATAGG
GGGAAAGAAAGCACTCGCAAACTTGCTGCCTGTTCGCAGTCATTGGTTGCAAAAACTAAACTCTACTCAC
GCACACTGGAATGAATGGCAATATTCTTTTTTAGGTTAACCGGCCGGACAGTAATATAGTAATCGTTTTG
TACGTTTTTCAAGAAGCGACGCACAACTGTTTTCCATTTTTTTTTTTTTTTTTCAGTGATCATCGTCCAT
GAAAAAAATTTTTCATTTGTCTCTTTCGTGCTTCCTGGATATATAAAATACGATTTATTTAGTTGTCTTT
GTCAATCCTCATCTTTCTTTACTCATTATTTCATTTCGGTTTTGTCATCTCTAGAACAACACAGTTACTA
CAACAATCAAACATGACCGTTTACACAGCATCCGTTACCGCACCCGTCAACATCGCAACCCTTAAGTATT
GGGGGAAAAGGGACACGAAGTTGAATCTGCCCACCAATTCGTCCATATCAGTGACTTTATCGCAAGATGA
CCTCAGAACGTTGACCTCTGCGGCTACTGCACCTGAGTTTGAACGCGACACTTTGTGGTTAAATGGAGAA
CCACACAGCATCGACAATGAAAGAACTCAAAATTGTCTGCGCGACCTACGCCAATTAAGAAAGGAAATGG
AATCGAAGGACGCCTCATTGCCCACATTATCTCAATGGAAACTCCACATTGTCTCCGAAAATAACTTTCC
TACAGCAGCTGGTTTAGCTTCCTCCGCTGCTGGCTTTGCTGCATTGGTCTCTGCAATTGCTAAGTTATAC
CAATTACCACAGTCAACTTCAGAAATATCTAGAATAGCAAGAAAGGGGTCTGGTTCAGCTTGTAGATCGT
TGTTTGGCGGATACGTGGCCTGGGAAATGGGAAAAGCTGAAGATGGTCATGATTCCATGGCAGTACAAAT
CGCAGACAGCTCTGACTGGCCTCAGATGAAAGCTTGTGTCCTAGTTGTCAGCGATATTAAAAAGGATGTG
AGTTCCACTCAGGGTATGCAATTGACCGTGGCAACCTCCGAACTATTTAAAGAAAGAATTGAACATGTCG
TACCAAAGAGATTTGAAGTCATGCGTAAAGCCATTGTTGAAAAAGATTTCGCCACCTTTGCAAAGGAAAC
AATGATGGATTCCAACTCTTTCCATGCCACATGTTTGGACTCTTTCCCTCCAATATTCTACATGAATGAC
ACTTCCAAGCGTATCATCAGTTGGTGCCACACCATTAATCAGTTTTACGGAGAAACAATCGTTGCATACA
CGTTTGATGCAGGTCCAAATGCTGTGTTGTACTACTTAGCTGAAAATGAGTCGAAACTCTTTGCATTTAT
CTATAAATTGTTTGGCTCTGTTCCTGGATGGGACAAGAAATTTACTACTGAGCAGCTTGAGGCTTTCAAC
CATCAATTTGAATCATCTAACTTTACTGCACGTGAATTGGATCTTGAGTTGCAAAAGGATGTTGCCAGAG
TGATTTTAACTCAAGTCGGTTCAGGCCCACAAGAAACAAACGAATCTTTGATTGACGCAAAGACTGGTCT
ACCAAAGGAATAATAGTGAACAGAAGACGGGAGACACTAGCACACAACTTGACAAAGGATCTACTTCTCG
ATTGACGACACTAGTAGGTGTCAAATTTAGTGTCATTTATGATTTTTTGTAATAGGATATAAATATATAC
GGCGCTCCAAATAATGCAGTTGCCCCAAAAACACCACGGAACCTCATCTGTTCTCGTACTTTGTTGTGAC
AAAGTAGCTCACTGCCTTATTATCACATTTTCATTATGCAACGCTTCGGAAAATACGATGTTGAAAATGC
CTCTAGAGATGAAAAACAATCGTAAAAGGGTCCTGCGTAATTGAAACAGTCGACATACATAACATTTTAA
GATAAGCAAGTGAATGTTGATTCCCGTTTCTTAGTCAACACTTCTTTCTATTTTACCCGGTCGTTACCCT
ATTAAAAAAACAACTTACAATCATTGTTCGCCCCTTCCATACTTACTGCCACTCGCAAAAGGGCCCAACC
AGGGCAATTACGTATCAAAAAATCATGACAGGCTGGGTAATAAATATTCGTGAAGAAAGAAGAAATTAAA
AAAAGAAACGAAGAAGCAAAAAAAAGAAAAGACTCCGTTTAATCACTTTCAACCGCGGTTTATCCGGCCC
CACCCATGCATAACCCTAAATTATTAGATCACTTAGCACGTGAAAAAGAAACGTTTTTAATGTTTTTTTT
TTTTTTTTCTTTTTCTTTTTTTGCGTTGGTGAAAATTTTTTCGCTTCCTCGAGTATAATTATCTCATCTC
ATCTTTCATATAAGATAAGAAGTTTTATAAAAACCTTTTGCATCAAAATTTTGTAGAATATCTCTTTTTC
TTACGCTCTCTTTCTTTCCTTAATTGTTTTCTAAAGAACCGTGTATTTTTCTAGTTCGAATCCATCGATA
ACATTAAAACATGACTGCCGACAACAATAGTATGCCCCATGGTGCAGTATCTAGTTACGCCAAATTAGTG
CAAAACCAAACACCTGAAGACATTTTGGAAGAGTTTCCTGAAATTATTCCATTACAACAAAGACCTAATA
CCCGATCTAGTGAGACGTCAAATGACGAAAGCGGAGAAACATGTTTTTCTGGTCATGATGAGGAGCAAAT
TAAGTTAATGAATGAAAATTGTATTGTTTTGGATTGGGACGATAATGCTATTGGTGCCGGTACCAAGAAA
GTTTGTCATTTAATGGAAAATATTGAAAAGGGTTTACTACATCGTGCATTCTCCGTCTTTATTTTCAATG
AACAAGGTGAATTACTTTTACAACAAAGAGCCACTGAAAAAATAACTTTCCCTGATCTTTGGACTAACAC
ATGCTGCTCTCATCCACTATGTATTGATGACGAATTAGGTTTGAAGGGTAAGCTAGACGATAAGATTAAG
GGCGCTATTACTGCGGCGGTGAGAAAACTAGATCATGAATTAGGTATTCCAGAAGATGAAACTAAGACAA
GGGGTAAGTTTCACTTTTTAAACAGAATCCATTACATGGCACCAAGCAATGAACCATGGGGTGAACATGA
AATTGATTACATCCTATTTTATAAGATCAACGCTAAAGAAAACTTGACTGTCAACCCAAACGTCAATGAA
GTTAGAGACTTCAAATGGGTTTCACCAAATGATTTGAAAACTATGTTTGCTGACCCAAGTTACAAGTTTA
CGCCTTGGTTTAAGATTATTTGCGAGAATTACTTATTCAACTGGTGGGAGCAATTAGATGACCTTTCTGA
AGTGGAAAATGACAGGCAAATTCATAGAATGCTATAATAGTGAGCTGGTTGATGGAAAATATAATTTTAT
TGGGCAAACTTTTGTTTATCTGATGTGTTTTATACTATTATCTTTTTAATTAATGATTCTATATACAAAA
CTGTATATTTTTTCTTTAACCAATTTTTTTTTATAGACCTAGAGCTGTACTTTTATTCTGCTATCAAGCA
AACCCCTACCCCCTCTTCTCAATCCTCCCCTCAGGCAGAACTTATCTACCTGTATCAAGGAGCGGACGAG
GGAGTCCTAGTTGTTCTACGTATACCAATGCTAGCAGCTTACATAGGTGGTGGCACTACCAGCGGCCGCA
CATGTGAGCAAAAGGCCAGCAAAAGGCCAGGAACCGTAAAAAGGCCGCGTTGCTGGCGTTTTTCCATAGG
CTCCGCCCCCCTGACGAGCATCACAAAAATCGACGCTCAAGTCAGAGGTGGCGAAACCCGACAGGACTAT
AAAGATACCAGGCGTTTCCCCCTGGAAGCTCCCTCGTGCGCTCTCCTGTTCCGACCCTGCCGCTTACCGG
ATACCTGTCCGCCTTTCTCCCTTCGGGAAGCGTGGCGCTTTCTCATAGCTCACGCTGTAGGTATCTCAGT
TCGGTGTAGGTCGTTCGCTCCAAGCTGGGCTGTGTGCACGAACCCCCCGTTCAGCCCGACCGCTGCGCCT
TATCCGGTAACTATCGTCTTGAGTCCAACCCGGTAAGACACGACTTATCGCCACTGGCAGCAGCCACTGG
TAACAGGATTAGCAGAGCGAGGTATGTAGGCGGTGCTACAGAGTTCTTGAAGTGGTGGCCTAACTACGGC
TACACTAGAAGAACAGTATTTGGTATCTGCGCTCTGCTGAAGCCAGTTACCTTCGGAAAAAGAGTTGGTA
GCTCTTGATCCGGCAAACAAACCACCGCTGGTAGCGGTGGTTTTTTTGTTTGCAAGCAGCAGATTACGCG
CAGAAAAAAAGGATCTCAAGAAGATCCTTTGATCTTTTCTACGGGGTCTGACGCTCAGTGGAACGAAAAC
TCACGTTAAGGGATTTTGGTCATGAGATTATCAAAAAGGATCTTCACCTAGATCCTTTTAAATTAAAAAT
GAAGTTTTAAATCAATCTAAAGTATATATGAGTAAACTTGGTCTGACAGTTACCAATGCTTAATCAGTGA
GGCACCTATCTCAGCGATCTGTCTATTTCGTTCATCCATAGTTGCCTGACTCCCCGTCGTGTAGATAACT
ACGATACGGGAGGGCTTACCATCTGGCCCCAGTGCTGCAATGATACCGCGAGACCCACGCTCACCGGCTC
CAGATTTATCAGCAATAAACCAGCCAGCCGGAAGGGCCGAGCGCAGAAGTGGTCCTGCAACTTTATCCGC
CTCCATCCAGTCTATTAATTGTTGCCGGGAAGCTAGAGTAAGTAGTTCGCCAGTTAATAGTTTGCGCAAC
GTTGTTGCCATTGCTACAGGCATCGTGGTGTCACGCTCGTCGTTTGGTATGGCTTCATTCAGCTCCGGTT
CCCAACGATCAAGGCGAGTTACATGATCCCCCATGTTGTGCAAAAAAGCGGTTAGCTCCTTCGGTCCTCC
GATCGTTGTCAGAAGTAAGTTGGCCGCAGTGTTATCACTCATGGTTATGGCAGCACTGCATAATTCTCTT
ACTGTCATGCCATCCGTAAGATGCTTTTCTGTGACTGGTGAGTACTCAACCAAGTCATTCTGAGAATAGT
GTATGCGGCGACCGAGTTGCTCTTGCCCGGCGTCAATACGGGATAATACCGCGCCACATAGCAGAACTTT
AAAAGTGCTCATCATTGGAAAACGTTCTTCGGGGCGAAAACTCTCAAGGATCTTACCGCTGTTGAGATCC
AGTTCGATGTAACCCACTCGTGCACCCAACTGATCTTCAGCATCTTTTACTTTCACCAGCGTTTCTGGGT
GAGCAAAAACAGGAAGGCAAAATGCCGCAAAAAAGGGAATAAGGGCGACACGGAAATGTTGAATACTCAT
ACTCTTCCTTTTTCAATATTATTGAAGCATTTATCAGGGTTATTGTCTCATGAGCGGATACATATTTGAA
TGTATTTAGAAAAATAAACAAATAGGGGTTCCGCGCACATTTCCCCGAAAAGTGCCACCTGAACGAAGCA
TCTGTGCTTCATTTTGTAGAACAAAAATGCAACGCGAGAGCGCTAATTTTTCAAACAAAGAATCTGAGCT
GCATTTTTACAGAACAGAAATGCAACGCGAAAGCGCTATTTTACCAACGAAGAATCTGTGCTTCATTTTT
GTAAAACAAAAATGCAACGCGAGAGCGCTAATTTTTCAAACAAAGAATCTGAGCTGCATTTTTACAGAAC
AGAAATGCAACGCGAGAGCGCTATTTTACCAACAAAGAATCTATACTTCTTTTTTGTTCTACAAAAATGC
ATCCCGAGAGCGCTATTTTTCTAACAAAGCATCTTAGATTACTTTTTTTCTCCTTTGTGCGCTCTATAAT
GCAGTCTCTTGATAACTTTTTGCACTGTAGGTCCGTTAAGGTTAGAAGAAGGCTACTTTGGTGTCTATTT
TCTCTTCCATAAAAAAAGCCTGACTCCACTTCCCGCGTTTACTGATTACTAGCGAAGCTGCGGGTGCATT
TTTTCAAGATAAAGGCATCCCCGATTATATTCTATACCGATGTGGATTGCGCATACTTTGTGAACAGAAA
GTGATAGCGTTGATGATTCTTCATTGGTCAGAAAATTATGAACGGTTTCTTCTATTTTGTCTCTATATAC
TACGTATAGGAAATGTTTACATTTTCGTATTGTTTTCGATTCACTCTATGAATAGTTCTTACTACAATTT
TTTTGTCTAAAGAGTAATACTAGAGATAAACATAAAAAATGTAGAGGTCGAGTTTAGATGCAAGTTCAAG
GAGCGAAAGGTGGATGGGTAGGTTATATAGGGATATAGCACAGAGATATATAGCAAAGAGATACTTTTGA
GCAATGTTTGTGGAAGCGGTATTCGCAATATTTTAGTAGCTCGTTACAGTCCGGTGCGTTTTTGGTTTTT
TGAAAGTGCGTCTTCAGAGCGCTTTTGGTTTTCAAAAGCGCTCTGAAGTTCCTATACTTTCTAGAGAATA
GGAACTTCGGAATAGGAACTTCAAAGCGTTTCCGAAAACGAGCGCTTCCGAAAATGCAACGCGAGCTGCG
CACATACAGCTCACTGTTCACGTCGCACCTATATCTGCGTGTTGCCTGTATATATATATACATGAGAAGA
ACGGCATAGTGCGTGTTTATGCTTAAATGCGTACTTATATGCGTCTATTTATGTAGGATGAAAGGTAGTC
TAGTACCTCCTGTGATATTATCCCATTCCATGCGGGGTATCGTATGCTTCCTTCAGCACTACCCTTTAGC
TGTTCTATATGCTGCCACTCCTCAATTGGATTAGTCTCATCCTTCAATGCTATCATTTCCTTTGATATTG
GATCATACTAAGAAACCATTATTATCATGACATTAACCTATAAAAATAGGCGTATCACGAGGCCCTTTCG
TCTCGCGCGTTTCGGTGATGACGGTGAAAACCTCTGACACATGCAGCTCCCGGAGACGGTCACAGCTTGT
CTGTAAGCGGATGCCGGGAGCAGACAAGCCCGTCAGGGCGCGTCAGCGGGTGTTGGCGGGTGTCGGGGCT
GGCTTAACTATGCGGCATCAGAGCAGATTGTACTGAGAGTGCACCATAGATCAACGACATTACTATATAT
ATAATATAGGAAGCATTTAATAGAACAGCATCGTAATATATGTGTACTTTGCAGTTATGACGCCAGATGG
CAGTAGTGGAAGATATTCTTTATTGAAAAATAGCTTGTCACCTTACGTACAATCTTGATCCGGAGCTTTT
CTTTTTTTGCCGATTAAGAATTAATTCGGTCGAAAAAAGAAAAGGAGAGGGCCAAGAGGGAGGGCATTGG
TGACTATTGAGCACGTGAGTATACGTGATTAAGCACACAAAGGCAGCTTGGAGTATGTCTGTTATTAATT
TCACAGGTAGTTCTGGTCCATTGGTGAAAGTTTGCGGCTTGCAGAGCACAGAGGCCGCAGAATGTGCTCT
AGATTCCGATGCTGACTTGCTGGGTATTATATGTGTGCCCAATAGAAAGAGAACAATTGACCCGGTTATT
GCAAGGAAAATTTCAAGTCTTGTAAAAGCATATAAAAATAGTTCAGGCACTCCGAAATACTTGGTTGGCG
TGTTTCGTAATCAACCTAAGGAGGATGTTTTGGCTCTGGTCAATGATTACGGCATTGATATCGTCCAACT
GCATGGAGATGAGTCGTGGCAAGAATACCAAGAGTTCCTCGGTTTGCCAGTTATTAAAAGACTCGTATTT
CCAAAAGACTGCAACATACTACTCAGTGCAGCTTCACAGAAACCTCATTCGTTTATTCCCTTGTTTGATT
CAGAAGCAGGTGGGACAGGTGAACTTTTGGATTGGAACTCGATTTCTGACTGGGTTGGAAGGCAAGAGAG
CCCCGAAAGCTTACATTTTATGTTAGCTGGTGGACTGACGCCAGAAAATGTTGGTGATGCGCTTAGATTA
AATGGCGTTATTGGTGTTGATGTAAGCGGAGGTGTGGAGACAAATGGTGTAAAAGACTCTAACAAAATAG
CAAATTTCGTCAAAAATGCTAAGAAATAGGTTATTACTGAGTAGTATTTATTTAAGTATTGTTTGTGCAC
TTGCCGATCTATGCGGTGTGAAATACCGCACAGATGCGTAAGGAGAAAATACCGCATCAGGAAATTGTAA
GCGTTAATATTTTGTTAAAATTCGCGTTAAATTTTTGTTAAATCAGCTCATTTTTTAACCAATAGGCCGA
AATCGGCAAAATCCCTTATAACCTGCAGGGCCTTGCGGAGGATAACCACCAACGAACTCAAATACCTACC
GCGTACCTTCCTACGGTTATGTACTTTTGCACTGCTATTGCTTTGAGATGCTATGAGAACTGCCGTCAAA
ATTGGGTGGCAAAGAGGGATAGCTTCACTGCCAATCACTACACTCTGTTCTGAAGGAGGGGAATTACTGT
TGTCTCATAAAAAAACACCTTTGAAACACTTTCACTCATAGAGAAGCCAAGAACTCTGATGAGTTCTTTA
TTTGTTGCCGCTAACTTTATCTTATCTTCTCCATTGTAATAATTACTATTCTTTTTACTTGCCTGTTTTC
CATCCCAATGAAGA
